Addgene plasmid #239166: TR29_M6_cel135
Purpose: riboprobes (SP6 or T3) and dsRNA (T7)
Depositing lab: Phillip Newmark. Depositing organization: Morgridge Institute for Research. Publication: Region-specific regulation of stem cell-driven regeneration in tapeworms. Rozario T, Quinn EB, Wang J, Davis RE, Newmark PA. eLife. 2019 Sep 24;8. pii: 48958. doi: 10.7554/eLife.48958. PubMed 31549962.
Backbone
  Vector backbone: pJC53.2
  Vector type: RNAi ; riboprobe synthesis
Growth in bacteria
  Bacterial resistance: Ampicillin and Kanamycin, 100 & 50 μg/mL
  Growth temperature: 37°C
  Growth strain: DH5alpha
  Copy number: High Copy
Gene/Insert
  Gene/Insert name: cel135 (alt names: GHNR01002144.1; HD_tophat_00042)
  Species: Hymenolepis diminuta
  Cloning method: Other
Terms and licenses: Academic/Nonprofit Terms; Industry Terms: Not Available to Industry
Depositor comments: contig listed under transcriptome: GHNR00000000.1
How to cite: TR29_M6_cel135 was a gift from Phillip Newmark (Addgene plasmid # 239166 ; http://n2t.net/addgene:239166 ; RRID:Addgene_239166)
