[The description below was written by a language model from this plasmid's Addgene catalogue record and pLannotate feature annotations shown in this document.]
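Description:
TR29_M6_cel135 is a bacterial plasmid built on the pJC53.2 backbone, a vector designed for in vitro transcription of riboprobes and double-stranded RNA. It carries a fragment of cel135, a transcript from the rat tapeworm Hymenolepis diminuta that the depositor links to a contig in a transcriptome assembly. The plasmid is propagated in E. coli from a high-copy ColE1/pUC-type origin and is selected with both ampicillin (β-lactamase, AmpR) and kanamycin (neo/nptII). The small tnpA fragment next to the kanamycin gene is most likely residual Tn5 sequence carried along with that marker, and a short M13 origin fragment is also a backbone remnant.

The functional core is a nested set of phage promoters flanking the cloning site. The insert itself is not annotated in the feature table, but it presumably lies in the roughly 1 kb interval between the inner promoters. On one side, a T7 promoter is followed by a T3 promoter, both pointing inward. On the other side, a T7 promoter and an SP6 promoter point inward from the opposite direction. T7 terminators sit outside each promoter pair.

Because T7 promoters converge on the insert from both ends, T7 RNA polymerase can transcribe both strands to yield complementary RNAs that anneal into dsRNA for RNA interference. T3 or SP6 polymerase each transcribes only one strand, giving sense or antisense riboprobes, a type of probe typically used for in situ hybridization. Which polymerase gives the antisense probe depends on insert orientation, which the record does not state. The construct therefore supports both expression mapping and knockdown of cel135, and the associated publication concerns stem cell-driven regeneration in tapeworms.
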