Features (pLannotate 1.2.2; 12 found; start..end, strand, type, name):
      2..49      -  terminator     T7 terminator: transcription terminator for bacteriophage T7 RNA polymerase
     63..81      +  promoter       T7 promoter: promoter for bacteriophage T7 RNA polymerase
     85..103     +  promoter       T3 promoter: promoter for bacteriophage T3 RNA polymerase
   1121..1139    -  promoter       SP6 promoter: promoter for bacteriophage SP6 RNA polymerase
   1143..1161    -  promoter       T7 promoter: promoter for bacteriophage T7 RNA polymerase
   1175..1222    +  terminator     T7 terminator: transcription terminator for bacteriophage T7 RNA polymerase
   1405..1993    -  rep_origin     ori: high-copy-number ColE1/pMB1/pBR322/pUC origin of replication
   2164..3024    -  CDS            AmpR: β-lactamase; bla; confers resistance to ampicillin, carbenicillin, and related antibiotics
   3025..3041    -  promoter       AmpR promoter (fragment): bla
   3045..3836    -  CDS            neo: KKA2_KLEPN - Also known as kan, nptII. Experimental evidence at protein level: Swiss-Prot protein existence level 1. Resistance to kanamycin, neomycin, paromomycin, ribostamycin, butirosin and gentamicin B. From Klebsiella pneumoniae.
   3868..4167    -  CDS            tnpA (fragment): TN5P_ECOLX - Also known as tnp. Experimental evidence at protein level: Swiss-Prot protein existence level 1. Mediates transposition of transposon Tn5 by a 'cut and paste' mechanism. First, the monomeric transposase binds the 19 bp inverted DNA repeats flanking the transposon. Then, dimerization of the DNA- bound transposase creates a synaptic DNA complex. After nicking of the first DNA strand, excision of the transposon proceeds through a series of intermediates. The transposase then mediates the insertion of the transposon at a new site by strand transfer. The activity of the wild- type tran
   4170..4236    -  rep_origin     M13 ori (fragment): M13 bacteriophage origin of replication; arrow indicates direction of (+) strand synthesis
>Addgene plasmid #239166 | TR29_M6_cel135 | addgene full sequence | sequence record 483727 | Addgene NGS Result
TCAAAAAACCCCTCAAGACCCGTTTAGAGGCCCCAAGGGGTTATGCTAGGCGCGCCGGATCCTAATACGA
CTCACTATAGGGAGAATTAACCCTCACTAAAGGGAGACCTTTGCATTCTGTTGACCCAGATTTTGTACCT
GTAATTCAGCTCTGCTCAGAGCAGACTTGCACTGCATCAACTCTTGATCTTTTCCTTCAAGAGTGTCTCG
TAGCCGATCGACCTCAGCTGAACGTTCATCACTTTGGAGACGCGCGTTGGCTGCAGCCGTTTCTGCGTCT
GTCCATCTAGCACGCCAGACCTCCGCATCCTCTGCAGCTGCACGGGCTTGTTCGGCTAGTAGATCACGTT
CTCGAGCTCTCTCATCCAATAAACGTTCCTGTCTGGCTAGTTCAGTTAAATAGCCGTCAGCTCGTGTCTT
CAGCGCTTCTCTGTCGTCTTCTGTATTGTGCAACTCCGCAGTCAGTCGCTGAATGTTTCGCACAGCAGAT
GTGAGTTCATCTCGCAATTTGAGTGTTTCCCGTTCCCCAGTATCTAGCGCCCTTCGACTTTCACGAATGC
TACTTTGAGCTGCAGCCAGTTCACTTCTCAATGACTGCTCAGATGCTTGTATCGTCATTAGCTGCTCCTC
TTTTCGGGAGAGCATTCGAGTATTTTCCTCTAGAGAGCTACGAGTCTCTTTGATTTCCATCAGTTGAGAA
GTTATTTGTGACTCAAGTTCAGATATCCTTTGAGCCATCAGCTTCCGATTAGCCTCTCCGGCATCTCTTT
GTTCTTCCATAGCTTCAAGACGAGACCTGACCTGCAAGTAGTCATCGTGTTCCATTCTTAACTCCCGCTC
TAGTTGAGTGGCTCGGATCTCCGCTTGATGGAATCGCTCTTCAGCATTTCGGTGTTTGTTCACCATTTCT
GCCAGTTCAGTACTTAGTTCTTCGCATCGCTGTTTTATTGAATCATTTTCTTTGCGCAAATCAACGACAG
ATTGATGCTCCTTAATAGCAACATCGGTTTGGCGTTTAACATCTGCTTCTATGGTTCTCAAGTCAGACTC
CAATTCGGCAATCTTTTCTCGAGCAAGAGTATGACGATGTGTACAATCATCCCGATCTCGAAAGGTCACT
TCTATAGTGTCACCTAAATCTCCCTATAGTGAGTCGTATTAGGATCCGGCGCGCCTAGCATAACCCCTTG
GGGCCTCTAAACGGGTCTTGAGGGGTTTTTTGACGCGTGCTTCCTCGCTCACTGACTCGCTGCGCTCGGT
CGTTCGGCTGCGGCGAGCGGTATCAGCTCACTCAAAGGCGGTAATACGGTTATCCACAGAATCAGGGGAT
AACGCAGGAAAGAACATGTGAGCAAAAGGCCAGCAAAAGGCCAGGAACCGTAAAAAGGCCGCGTTGCTGG
CGTTTTTCCATAGGCTCCGCCCCCCTGACGAGCATCACAAAAATCGACGCTCAAGTCAGAGGTGGCGAAA
CCCGACAGGACTATAAAGATACCAGGCGTTTCCCCCTGGAAGCTCCCTCGTGCGCTCTCCTGTTCCGACC
CTGCCGCTTACCGGATACCTGTCCGCCTTTCTCCCTTCGGGAAGCGTGGCGCTTTCTCATAGCTCACGCT
GTAGGTATCTCAGTTCGGTGTAGGTCGTTCGCTCCAAGCTGGGCTGTGTGCACGAACCCCCCGTTCAGCC
CGACCGCTGCGCCTTATCCGGTAACTATCGTCTTGAGTCCAACCCGGTAAGACACGACTTATCGCCACTG
GCAGCAGCCACTGGTAACAGGATTAGCAGAGCGAGGTATGTAGGCGGTGCTACAGAGTTCTTGAAGTGGT
GGCCTAACTACGGCTACACTAGAAGAACAGTATTTGGTATCTGCGCTCTGCTGAAGCCAGTTACCTTCGG
AAAAAGAGTTGGTAGCTCTTGATCCGGCAAACAAACCACCGCTGGTAGCGGTGGTTTTTTTGTTTGCAAG
CAGCAGATTACGCGCAGAAAAAAAGGATCTCAAGAAGATCCTTTGATCTTTTCTACGGGGTCTGACGCTC
AGTGGAACGAAAACTCACGTTAAGGGATTTTGGTCATGAGATTATCAAAAAGGATCTTCACCTAGATCCT
TTTAAATTAAAAATGAAGTTTTAAATCAATCTAAAGTATATATGAGTAAACTTGGTCTGACAGTTACCAA
TGCTTAATCAGTGAGGCACCTATCTCAGCGATCTGTCTATTTCGTTCATCCATAGTTGCCTGGCTCCCCG
TCGTGTAGATAACTACGATACGGGAGGGCTTACCATCTGGCCCCAGTGCTGCAATGATACCGCGAGACCC
ACGCTCACCGGCTCCAGATTTATCAGCAATAAACCAGCCAGCCGGAAGGGCCGAGCGCAGAAGTGGTCCT
GCAACTTTATCCGCCTCCATCCAGTCTATTAATTGTTGCCGGGAAGCTAGAGTAAGTAGTTCGCCAGTTA
ATAGTTTGCGCAACGTTGTTGCCATTGCTACAGGCATCGTGGTGTCACGCTCGTCGTTTGGTATGGCTTC
ATTCAGCTCCGGTTCCCAACGATCAAGGCGAGTTACATGATCCCCCATGTTGTGCAAAAAAGCGGTTAGC
TCCTTCGGTCCTCCGATCGTTGTCAGAAGTAAGTTGGCCGCAGTGTTATCACTCATGGTTATGGCAGCAC
TGCATAATTCTCTTACTGTCATGCCATCCGTAAGATGCTTTTCTGTGACTGGTGAGTACTCAACCAAGTC
ATTCTGAGAATAGTGTATGCGGCGACCGAGTTGCTCTTGCCCGGCGTCAATACGGGATAATACCGCGCCA
CATAGCAGAACTTTAAAAGTGCTCATCATTGGAAAACGTTCTTCGGGGCGAAAACTCTCAAGGATCTTAC
CGCTGTTGAGATCCAGTTCGATGTAACCCACTCGTGCACCCAACTGATCTTCAGCATCTTTTACTTTCAC
CAGCGTTTCTGGGTGAGCAAAAACAGGAAGGCAAAATGCCGCAAAAAAGGGAATAAGGGCGACACGGAAA
TGTTGAATACTCATACTCTTCCTTTTTCAATTCAGAAGAACTCGTCAAGAAGGCGATAGAAGGCGATGCG
CTGCGAATCGGGAGCGGCGATACCGTAAAGCACGAGGAAGCGGTCAGCCCATTCGCCGCCAAGCTCTTCA
GCAATATCACGGGTAGCCAACGCTATGTCCTGATAGCGGTCCGCCACACCCAGCCGGCCACAGTCGATGA
ATCCAGAAAAGCGGCCATTTTCCACCATGATATTCGGCAAGCAGGCATCGCCATGGGTCACGACGAGATC
CTCGCCGTCGGGCATGCGCGCCTTGAGCCTGGCGAACAGTTCGGCTGGCGCGAGCCCCTGATGCTCTTCG
TCCAGATCATCCTGATCGACAAGACCGGCTTCCATCCGAGTACGTGCTCGCTCGATGCGATGTTTCGCTT
GGTGGTCGAATGGGCAGGTAGCCGGATCAAGCGTATGCAGCCGCCGCATTGCATCAGCCATGATGGATAC
TTTCTCGGCAGGAGCAAGGTGGGATGACAGGAGATCCTGCCCCGGCACTTCGCCCAATAGCAGCCAGTCC
CTTCCCGCTTCAGTGACAACGTCGAGCACAGCTGCGCAAGGAACGCCCGTCGTGGCCAGCCACGATAGCC
GCGCTGCCTCGTCCTGCAGTTCATTCAGGGCACCGGACAGGTCGGTCTTGACAAAAAGAACCGGGCGCCC
CTGCGCTGACAGCCGGAACACGGCGGCATCAGAGCAGCCGATTGTCTGTTGTGCCCAGTCATAGCCGAAT
AGCCTCTCCACCCAAGCGGCCGGAGAACCTGCGTGCAATCCATCTTGTTCAATCATGCGAAACGATCCTC
ATCCTGTCTCTTGATCAGATCTTGATCCCCTGCGCCATCAGATCATTGGCGGCAAGAAAGCCATCCAGTT
TACTTTGCAGGGCTTCCCAACCTTACCAGAGGGCGCCCCAGCTGGCAATTCCGGTTCGCTTGCTGTCCAT
AAAACCGCCCAGTCTAGCTATCGCCATGTAAGCCCACTGCAAGCTACCTGCTTTCTCTTTGCGCTTGCGT
TTTCCCTTGTCCAGATAGCCCAGTAGCTGACATTCATCCGGGGTCAGCACCGTTTCTGCGGACTGGCTTT
CTACGTGTTCCGCTTCCTTTAGCAGCCCTTGCGCCCTGAATTTTGTTAAAATTCGCGTTAAATTTTTGTT
AAATCAGCTCATTTTTTAACCAATAGGCCGAAATCGACGCG
