>Addgene plasmid #239166 | TR29_M6_cel135 | depositor partial sequence | sequence record 469756 | HD_tophat_00042
ATCAGTTGCCATGTCAACGGAGAGCCTAGACCCTGCCCTGAGTGGACACGTATAACAACGTATGTGCACT
AATAGATTTGCCACGGGCATGAGACGACGTGAATTGTAGTGACATAGAAATCAAAATGTGGCAAAATGGT
GGATGCTCAGACGATTGTCAATGTGATCAGAGGATTCTTGAATCAGAAAATTTGAAAGTGAACGGTGGAT
GCAGAAGTATGCATCAGGCCGAAACAGATCTTGAGGAAAATGCAAGGCAAATACGGACATTTCTGCTGCG
AGCGGAAGAGGATAAGAGACGACTAGCTCAGAGAATTGATAAGCTGATAGCTAATGAACGAGTGCTAATA
ATGGAGCTTGAGAGACTGAAACGTAGGGGCGGTGGCTCAGTGGCTGGTACAACCAACAACGGACGCACAA
GTCAAAAGAAGGCAACTAGCAATTTGGAGGAGCATATTGCTGGTCTGGTTCAAGATCGCGATTACTGGAA
AGGTCAAGTTGACCTCCTCAGCCAAATGCTCGCCTGTCCCAGCATTGTCGGCTTAAGAAATGCCAAACCG
CTCAGTACAGGTAGCAGAATTGGATCTGCACCGAAACTTAGCAGAAGTAAATCCCAGCGAGAAAGTCAAC
ACAAGATTGAAGAGGACAACAAGGCGCTGCAAGTGGCTCGCAGGGAAGTCAGGCATATGAAATGTCGAAA
TTCACCTGGAACAGCTCCCTTTACAAGATCTCAAAGTCTTCCACGTGAAAATCAGTCTTACGAGGAGTCG
CTGGAAAATCAGAAACTGCGGCTGGAACGGGACGAACTCCGCATGATGCTCAATCGATTTGAGAAACGCA
TTCAAGAGATTCAAAACAACGTTCAAACACTTACTAAGGAACGTGATGATATGAATAGACTCTACACAGA
TGCAAAGAATGAAATTCACAAACTGCATCACGATCTCTACGATGTACAGAATGCGTCAAATCGTCGAGCA
GTCAGTCAAGAATCTCGTCTCCAAGGTGATCTAGATCGTGCACTTCGTGAAATTGAACAACTCACCGCAG
AAAAGGAAAGCCTAGCAGCGAAATACAAAAAAGCCAATGAGATGGAGAGTGCGGACAAGTTACGCCACAG
CAAACAGATGGACTACATGGAGAAGGCTCTAAGTGAAGCTACCAACGAGCGAGATGAAGTCATCACACGA
ATCGGTCAACTCAAGAGGCGTCTTGAAGAGTTACAAGCAAATCAGATGCAAATTGAACAGCGCTTAAATG
AGAGGAACGAAAAACTTAGGAAAAGTGTCGAAGAATCGAATAACCTTCGACATGAATTAGAGGCTCGGCA
AAAGGTACTGGAAGAGACGGAAGCTAAGCTGATGGCTGCACGGAATCGAAGCGATGAACTAGAAGCCGTC
TGTCAGCAAACTGAGGCGTCAGCTGAAGAAACGGGTCGGCGTCTGCTTCTTGAAAGAGATACAAATGCGA
GACTCCAGGCTGAGTTACAAGATACTAATCTTGAAAGGGAAAAAATGCAGCAAGAAATAGAGGAATTGAT
GCGAGTAAGATCCCAACTACAAAAGAATAACAAATATCTTGAAAAGAAATGCATGTCTACAATCACTGAA
AGAGATGAAGTTAACACCAACTGCAACCGTCTAGCTGCTGATATTAATTCTCTCGAGCAGAAATTGAAGA
ATGCCGAAAAGGATATTGCCACGTGGAATAATAAATTTAATATGGAACGGTCTGCAAAGGAGAGCCTTGC
AGATCACTGCAGACTGGCCGAGAGGCGATTGGAAGAATGTGAATTCCGCGGGCATAATTTGTCCAATGAG
CTGCGAGAACATCAGAATGCTCGATATCAGTTAGAAAGGCAGGTTAAAACACTGGCTGATAGTACGGAGC
GACAGAAAGCAAATATGGAAAGACTGACCAATGAGAATGAAACTTTAAAGGCTAACATCGACCTTGCGAA
TAAAGACAAAGTAAAGTTAGAAGAATGCATTGAAGATCTCACTGCAGCAAATCGCCAACTTATTCGAGAT
CGGGATGATTGTACACATCGTCATACTCTTGCTCGAGAAAAGATTGCCGAATTGGAGTCTGACTTGAGAA
CCATAGAAGCAGATGTTAAACGCCAAACCGATGTTGCTATTAAGGAGCATCAATCTGTCGTTGATTTGCG
CAAAGAAAATGATTCAATAAAACAGCGATGCGAAGAACTAAGTACTGAACTGGCAGAAATGGTGAACAAA
CACCGAAATGCTGAAGAGCGATTCCATCAAGCGGAGATCCGAGCCACTCAACTAGAGCGGGAGTTAAGAA
TGGAACACGATGACTACTTGCAGGTCAGGTCTCGTCTTGAAGCTATGGAAGAACAAAGAGATGCCGGAGA
GGCTAATCGGAAGCTGATGGCTCAAAGGATATCTGAACTTGAGTCACAAATAACTTCTCAACTGATGGAA
ATCAAAGAGACTCGTAGCTCTCTAGAGGAAAATACTCGAATGCTCTCCCGAAAAGAGGAGCAGCTAATGA
CGATACAAGCATCTGAGCAGTCATTGAGAAGTGAACTGGCTGCAGCTCAAAGTAGCATTCGTGAAAGTCG
AAGGGCGCTAGATACTGGGGAACGGGAAACACTCAAATTGCGAGATGAACTCACATCTGCTGTGCGAAAC
ATTCAGCGACTGACTGCGGAGTTGCACAATACAGAAGACGACAGAGAAGCGCTGAAGACACGAGCTGACG
GCTATTTAACTGAACTAGCCAGACAGGAACGTTTATTGGATGAGAGAGCTCGAGAACGTGATCTACTAGC
CGAACAAGCCCGTGCAGCTGCAGAGGATGCGGAGGTCTGGCGTGCTAGATGGACAGACGCAGAAACGGCT
GCAGCCAACGCGCGTCTCCAAAGTGATGAACGTTCAGCTGAGGTCGATCGGCTACGAGACACTCTTGAAG
GAAAAGATCAAGAGTTGATGCAGTGCAAGTCTGCTCTGAGCAGAGCTGAATTACAGGTACAAAATCTGGG
TCAACAGAATGCAGAACGCGGAGAAGCAGCAGGACTAGCTCGAGCGGAGGTAGAAGCCCTTTCCTCTGAG
GTCTCACGTCTTCGTGAGGTGCTGGGTCGTGCGGAAGCTGCTCGTGGAGCTTTAGAAAGAGAGGCCGTCC
ACGCTCGAGTTGCTGCAGAGGAAGCGCGAGCAAAAGCTGCCGCAGCGGAGGCTGACGCTGCTGCTGCCCA
AGAGAGTGCCGCTGTGGAACGTGAAAATGCCCGGAACGCCAATTTCCTCCTGCAGAATGTTAAGGAAAAG
GAGCGAGATGCCACTGTTGAGGCACAAGTAGGTGCAATTTACCATATTTACTATTCTACAGTTATTGTAA
ATAATTTAAAGCCTATACACACATCTGCGTCACCAATAGTGCACGCAGTCACTTTTATAGTTACTGTTCT
CTTATTGCTTCCGCATTAATATAGGTGGATATATACTGAATCTTCCAATTAGATCAATCTCCACAGCAAT
GGAAATAGAAAAATAAAGTACGAACTCGTTTCAATGGCCTTGAATTTGTTCATCCGCAGATATCCACTGT
TCTGGACTAAATCAGTCTGAAATGCAACGGTTAGTTAGGTGTTTAAATAGCAAATAGGATATCGGAGTAA
TCAGTGGACTATTTATCCTAATTGAAAATAAATATGAAAATCTGTTGTGGAGGAGCAAATAAATTTGGAT
TACTTTTTGTAAATGGCTACTCTATTGGTAACAATCCGTCCAAGGACGCGGTATAAAACTCGGGTTACAA
GAGCTACTTTGATTTTGATTTATGATATGAATAGTAAGCAGATTAGCATACATGAATAGAAGAATATTTA
TAAATTAGCAGATAAGTACTTCATTTGACCTCAAGTAACTTACTTTTCTGACCTATATTTCATTGTTTCA
CCCGTTTCTGTTGGGAGGATTCTCTCGTTATCGATAAAATTTTGTCTGGAACGCTTTGTAGATCAAAAAA
GAAACTTTGCTACATTCATAGGTTTGCAGAATTCTAGGCATACGAACACGAAAAACGGCAGAATAGTCCA
ATAAGGAGTAAAGGAAAGACGATAGAGTTAAAGCTTAGGATAAGGTCGGGGTATCTAGAGCCCGATTTCA
TTTGAATTTTGGCCTAGATTGTACGCTTTTACTTATTTTACGACCTGCAAGCCGAAGTTCCACCCAGAGA
AGAAGAATAAACACAAGTTCCCGTTATTGTTAGCGAAAAATTATTAGAGTTCAACCCGAACTATGTACAG
CATAGGGTATTTCATATTAGTTGACATTAACAATATAAGGATTAATCATTATTTCAATAATGATAGGAAG
ACATTCTTCGTTCACTTTCCCCTCTCTTATGTTCGTTCTTCAGTCTTGCAATTCCACTGTCGTCACACAA
TATAATTTGGGATACTCTGAATTATTTGCTCCCTGATTTGGGAATTTGGGTTTTCTTTCGCTAGCCTTAG
TAGCTGCCCTCGCGAAACAAATAAGGCTTTATTACCACAAGCCTTCAGGGTAGCAGTTCAGTCGGCCATA
CAGATGAAATTCCTTAACGTATCATTGCTACCATAAAATATATTTTTATTTTAAAGGAGCGTACAAACGA
AGTAATGGCTTTACGAGAACGTGCCATCTTGGCTGAAGAACGAGCTGAGGCTCAACAACGGGAGATGGCA
CGTCTCTATGAACGCCTAGCGGAGTCTGAAAAGGCAGCTTCACGTATTTCACGATCTCTTTCTACAGAGA
GACTGGAAAGAGAGCGGGAACGATACCCATCTGAGATGCGCTCAGTCCCCGGTTCTTACCGTGCCTCAGT
CTACTCAGTTAGCTCGGGAAGGTACACCACCTCAAGACTGCGATCACCTCATCGTGAAAAAGAAGAAATA
GGTTGAAATAAAAAATTGCCTAGGTGTTACTTTTAAACCAGTTCAAATCACTTCGATATTCGTCTTCCAC
ACACCTACATAGCATCTGAATCCACATCTAGCACTTAGTGAAATTGCCTAGAAATAACTATTATTTCTGC
TTCTTTTTTCTAATGTAACCAGGAGCGAGTTGGCGTAATAAGACATTAATTATTACTGCTATTAAAAATG
AATAGGAGTATTTTCTCACTGAATTGCAGCAGCGGTTAGTTACACGTGTGTATGTTCAAGCACC
